Addgene plasmid #36973: pCMMP-2xmyc-Bcl2A1-IRES-mRFP
Depositing lab: Bill Sugden. Depositing organization: University of Wisconsin, Madison. Publication: The Latent Membrane Protein 1 (LMP1) Oncogene of Epstein-Barr Virus Can Simultaneously Induce and Inhibit Apoptosis in B Cells. Pratt ZL, Zhang J, Sugden B. J Virol. 2012 Apr;86(8):4380-93. Epub 2012 Feb 8. 10.1128/JVI.06966-11 PubMed 22318153.
Backbone
  Vector backbone: pCMMP-MCS-IRES-mRFP
  Backbone manufacturer: Addgene plasmid #36972
  Vector type: Mammalian Expression, Retroviral
Growth in bacteria
  Bacterial resistance: Ampicillin, 100 μg/mL
  Growth temperature: 30°C
  Growth strain: Stbl3
  Copy number: Unknown
Gene/Insert
  Gene/Insert name: BCL2A1
  Species: H. sapiens (human)
  Entrez Gene: BCL2A1 (a.k.a. ACC-1, ACC-2, ACC1, ACC2, BCL2L5, BFL1, GRS, HBPA1)
  Promoter: CMV
  Tag / fusion protein: 2xMYC (N terminal on insert)
  Cloning method: Restriction Enzyme; 5′ cloning site NA (unknown if destroyed); 3′ cloning site NA (unknown if destroyed)
  Sequencing primers: 5′ pLXSN_5
Terms and licenses: Academic/Nonprofit Terms; Industry Terms: Not Available to Industry
Depositor comments: Sugden lab plasmid p3382
How to cite: pCMMP-2xmyc-Bcl2A1-IRES-mRFP was a gift from Bill Sugden (Addgene plasmid # 36973 ; http://n2t.net/addgene:36973 ; RRID:Addgene_36973)
