[The description below was written by a language model from this plasmid's Addgene catalogue record.]
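Description:
pCMMP-2xmyc-Bcl2A1-IRES-mRFP is a retroviral mammalian expression vector built on the pCMMP-MCS-IRES-mRFP backbone. It is propagated in bacteria under ampicillin selection; the record lists the copy number as unknown and names a recombination-deficient host strain, a common choice for retroviral plasmids whose repeated long terminal repeat sequences can be unstable. No feature table accompanies the entry, so the bacterial origin, the LTRs, the packaging signal and their exact arrangement are not documented here, and the cloning sites used to introduce the insert are also not recorded.

The payload is human BCL2A1 (also known as BFL1), an anti-apoptotic member of the BCL2 family, carrying two copies of the myc epitope at its N terminus so the protein can be detected or immunoprecipitated with anti-myc antibodies. The promoter is listed as CMV. Downstream of the tagged open reading frame, an internal ribosome entry site allows cap-independent translation of monomeric red fluorescent protein from the same transcript. Because both proteins come from one bicistronic message, red fluorescence marks cells that have taken up and express the construct, allowing transduced cells to be identified or sorted without fusing the reporter to BCL2A1 itself.

As a retroviral vector, it is intended to be packaged into viral particles for stable delivery into mammalian target cells, although it can also serve for direct expression. The associated publication concerns how the Epstein-Barr virus oncogene LMP1 both induces and inhibits apoptosis in B cells, which suggests the plasmid was used to express BCL2A1 ectopically to examine its pro-survival contribution in that setting.
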