>Addgene plasmid #36973 | pCMMP-2xmyc-Bcl2A1-IRES-mRFP | addgene partial sequence | sequence record 46843 | pLXSN-5
GCCCTCACTCCTTCTCTAGGCGCCCCCATATGGCCATATGAGATCTTATATGGGGCACCCCCGCCCCTTG
TAAACTTCCCTGACCCTGACATGACAAGAGTTACTAACAGCCCCTCTCTCCAAGCTCACTTACAGGCTCT
CTACTTAGTCCAGCACGAAGTCTGGAGACCTCTGGCGGCAGCCTACCAAGAACAACTGGACCGACCGGTC
AATTCGACCATGGAACAAAAACTCATCTCAGAAGAGGATCTGGAACAAAAACTCATCTCAGAAGAGGATC
TGATGACAGACTGTGAATTTGGATATATTTACAGGCTGGCTCAGGACTATCTGCAGTGCGTCCTACAGAT
ACCACAACCTGGATCAGGTCCAAGCAAAACGTCCAGAGTGCTACAAAATGTTGCGTTCTCAGTCCAAAAA
GAAGTGGAAAAGAATCTGAAGTCATGCTTGGACAATGTTAATGTTGTGTCCGTAGACACTGCCAGAACAC
TATTCAACCAAGTGATGGAAAAGGAGTTTGAAGACGGCATCATTAACTGGGGAAGAATTGTAACCATATT
TGCATTTGAAGGTATTCTCATCAAGAAACTTCTACGACAGCAAATTGCCCCGGATGTGGATACCTATAAG
GAGATTTCATATTTTGTTGCGGAGTTCATAATGAATAACACAGGAGAATGGATAAGGCAAAA
