>Addgene plasmid #36973 | pCMMP-2xmyc-Bcl2A1-IRES-mRFP | addgene partial sequence | sequence record 46862 | IRES-F 5'-TGGCTCTCCTCAAGCGTATT-3'
ATTGTATGGGATCTGATCTGGGGCCTCGGTGCACATGCTTTACATGTGTTTAGATCGAGGTTAAAAAAAC
GTCTAGGCCCCCCGAACCACGGGGACGTGGTTTTCCTTTGAAAAACACGATGATAATATGGCCACAACCA
TGGCCTCCTCCGAGGACGTCATCAAGGAGTTCATGCGCTTCAAGGTGCGCATGGAGGGCTCCGTGAACGG
CCACGAGTTCGAGATCGAGGGCGAGGGCGAGGGCCGCCCCTACGAGGGCACCCAGACCGCCAAGCTGAAG
GTGACCAAGGGCGGCCCCCTGCCCTTCGCCTGGGACATCCTGTCCCCTCAGTTCCAGTACGGCTCCAAGG
CCTACGTGAAGCACCCCGCCGACATCCCCGACTACTTGAAGCTGTCCTTCCCCGAGGGCTTCAAGTGGGA
GCGCGTGATGAACTTCGAGGACGGCGGCGTGGTGACCGTGACCCAGGACTCCTCCCTGCAGGACGGCGAG
TTCATCTACAAGGTGAAGCTGCGCGGCACCAACTTCCCCTCCGACGGCCCCGTAATGCAGAAGAAGACCA
TGGGCTGGGAGGCCTCCACCGAGCGGATGTACCCCGAGGACGGCGCCCTGAAGGGCGAGATCAAGATGAG
GCTGAAGCTGAAGGACGGCGGCCACTACGACGCCGAGGTCAAGACCACCTACATGGCCAAGAAGCCCGTG
CAGCTGCCCGGCGCCTACAAGACCGACATCAAGCTGGACATCACCTCCCACAACGAGGACTACACCATCG
TGGAACAGTACGAGCGCGCCGAGGGCCGCCACTCCACCGGCGCCTTAATGAATTAATTAAGAATTCCGGA
ATTAGTCCAA
